>Addgene plasmid #136092 | CDS12_mVenus-linker | addgene full sequence | sequence record 275023 | Addgene NGS Result
CTCTGTAGCACCGCCTACATACCTCGCTCTGCTAATCCTGTTACCAGTGGCTGCTGCCAGTGGCGATAAG
TCGTGTCTTACCGGGTTGGACTCAAGACGATAGTTACCGGATAAGGCGCAGCGGTCGGGCTGAACGGGGG
GTTCGTGCACACAGCCCAGCTTGGAGCGAACGACCTACACCGAACTGAGATACCTACAGCGTGAGCTATG
AGAAAGCGCCACGCTTCCCGAAGGGAGAAAGGCGGACAGGTATCCGGTAAGCGGCAGGGTCGGAACAGGA
GAGCGCACGAGGGAGCTTCCAGGGGGAAACGCCTGGTATCTTTATAGTCCTGTCGGGTTTCGCCACCTCT
GACTTGAGCGTCGATTTTTGTGATGCTCGTCAGGGGGGCGGAGCCTGTGGAAAAACGCCAGCAACGCGGC
CTTTTTACGGTTCCTGGCCTTTTGCTGGCCTTTTGCTCACATGTTCTTTCCTGCGTTATCCCCTGATTCT
GTGGATAACCGTATTACCGCCTTTGAGTGAGCTGATACCGCTCGCCGCAGCCGAACGACCGAGCGCAGCG
AGTCAGTGAGCGAGGAAGCCTGCATAACGCGAAGTAATCTTTTCGGTTTTAAAGAAAAAGGGCAGGGTGG
TGACACCTTGCCCTTTTTTGCCGGACTGCAGGGTCTCGCGAAGCCGCTGCCGCAGCGGCAGCGGCCGCAG
CTCCGGACTTGTACAGCTCGTCCATGCCGAGAGTGATCCCGGCGGCGGTCACGAACTCCAGCAGGACCAT
GTGATCGCGCTTCTCGTTGGGGTCTTTGCTCAGCTTGGACTGGTAGCTCAGGTAGTGGTTGTCGGGCAGC
AGCACGGGGCCGTCGCCGATGGGGGTGTTCTGCTGGTAGTGGTCGGCGAGCTGCACGCCGCCGTCCTCGA
TGTTGTGGCGGATCTTGAAGTTGGCCTTGATGCCGTTCTTCTGCTTGTCGGCGGTGATATAGACGTTGTG
GCTGTTGTAGTTGTACTCCAGCTTGTGCCCCAGGATGTTGCCGTCCTCCTTGAAGTCGATGCCCTTCAGC
TCGATGCGGTTCACCAGGGTGTCGCCCTCGAACTTCACCTCGGCGCGGGTCTTGTAGTTGCCGTCGTCCT
TGAAGAAGATGGTGCGCTCCTGGACGTAGCCTTCGGGCATGGCGGACTTGAAGAAGTCGTGCTGCTTCAT
GTGGTCGGGGTAGCGGGCGAAGCACTGCAGGCCGTAGCCCAGGGTGGTCACGAGGGTGGGCCAGGGCACG
GGCAGCTTGCCGGTGGTGCAGATCAGCTTCAGGGTCAGCTTGCCGTAGGTGGCATCGCCCTCGCCCTCGC
CGGACACGCTGAACTTGTGGCCGTTTACGTCGCCGTCCAGCTCGACCAGGATGGGCACCACCCCGGTGAA
CAGCTCCTCGCCCTTGCTCACCATTTGAGACCGAATTCCAGAAATCATCCTTAGCGAAAGCTAAGGATTT
TTTTTATCTGAAATTCTGCCTCGTGATACGCCTATTTTTATAGGTTAATGTCATGATAATAATGGTTTCT
TAGACGTCAGGTGGCACTCGAGTTGATCGGGCACGTAAGAGGTTCCAACTTTCACCATAATGAAATAAGA
TCACTACCGGGCGTATTTTTTGAGTTATCGAGATTTTCAGGAGCTAAGGAAGCTAAAATGGAGAAAAAAA
TCACTGGATATACCACCGTTGATATATCCCAATGGCATCGTAAAGAACATTTTGAGGCATTTCAGTCAGT
TGCTCAATGTACCTATAACCAGACCGTTCAGCTGGATATTACGGCCTTTTTAAAGACCGTAAAGAAAAAT
AAGCACAAGTTTTATCCGGCCTTTATTCACATTCTTGCCCGCCTGATGAATGCTCATCCGGAATTTCGTA
TGGCAATGAAAGACGGTGAGCTGGTGATATGGGATAGTGTTCACCCTTGTTACACCGTTTTCCATGAGCA
AACTGAAACGTTTTCATCGCTCTGGAGTGAATACCACGACGATTTCCGGCAGTTTCTACACATATATTCG
CAAGATGTGGCGTGTTACGGTGAAAACCTGGCCTATTTCCCTAAAGGGTTTATTGAGAATATGTTTTTCG
TCTCAGCCAATCCCTGGGTGAGTTTCACCAGTTTTGATTTAAACGTGGCCAATATGGACAACTTCTTCGC
CCCCGTTTTCACCATGGGCAAATATTATACGCAAGGCGACAAGGTGCTGATGCCGCTGGCGATTCAGGTT
CATCATGCCGTTTGTGATGGCTTCCATGTCGGCAGAATGCTTAATGAATTACAACAGTACTGCGATGAGT
GGCAGGGCGGGGCGTAATTTGATATCGAGCTCGCTTGGACTCCTGTTGATAGATCCAGTAATGACCTCAG
AACTCCATCTGGATTTGTTCAGAACGCTCGGTTGCCGCCGGGCGTTTTTTATTGGTGAGAATCCAAGCCT
CGAGCTGTCAGACCAAGTTTACTCATATATACTTTAGATTGATTTAAAACTTCATTTTTAATTTAAAAGG
ATCTAGGTGAAGATCCTTTTTGATAATCTCATGACCAAAATCCCTTAACGTGAGTTTTCGTTCCACTGAG
CGTCAGACCCCGTAGAAAAGATCAAAGGATCTTCTTGAGATCCTTTTTTTCTGCGCGTAATCTGCTGCTT
GCAAACAAAAAAACCACCGCTACCAGCGGTGGTTTGTTTGCCGGATCAAGAGCTACCAACTCTTTTTCCG
AAGGTAACTGGCTTCAGCAGAGCGCAGATACCAAATACTGTTCTTCTAGTGTAGCCGTAGTTAGGCCACC
ACTTCAAGAA
Features (pLannotate 1.2.2; 7 found; start..end, strand, type, name):
    598..655     -  terminator     his operon terminator: This putative transcriptin terminator from the E. coli his operon has a 2-bp deletion introduced during synthesis. Its efficiency has not been determined.
    708..1424    -  CDS            mVenus: mVenus is a basic (constitutively fluorescent) yellow fluorescent protein published in 2006, derived from Aequorea victoria. It is reported to be a rapidly-maturing monomer with moderate acid sensitivity.
   1441..1484    +  terminator     bacterial terminator: putative bacterial transcription terminator
   1570..1667    +  promoter       cat promoter: promoter of the E. coli cat gene encoding chloramphenicol acetyltransferase
   1668..2324    +  CDS            cat: CAT_ECOLX - Experimental evidence at protein level: Swiss-Prot protein existence level 1. This enzyme is an effector of chloramphenicol resistance in bacteria. From Escherichia coli. This protein is used as a marker in many commonly used cloning vectors, such as pACYC184.
   2348..2442    +  terminator     lambda t0 terminator: transcription terminator from phage lambda
   2625..403     +  rep_origin     ori (across the origin): high-copy-number ColE1/pMB1/pBR322/pUC origin of replication
