[The description below was written by a language model from this plasmid's Addgene catalogue record and pLannotate feature annotations shown in this document.]
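Description:
CDS12_mVenus-linker is a small (about 2.8 kb) Level 0 DNA part plasmid built in the pUAP4 acceptor backbone, belonging to a modular synthetic-biology toolkit for reprogramming gene expression in the liverwort Marchantia polymorpha. It is a storage and assembly vector for E. coli rather than an expression construct. It replicates from a high-copy ColE1/pUC-type origin and is selected with chloramphenicol through a cat gene driven by its own cat promoter and followed by the lambda t0 terminator. Bacterial terminators (a his operon terminator and a second putative terminator) flank the insert position, which insulates the cloned part from read-through transcription originating in the backbone.

The insert is a synthetic coding part in the "CDS12" position. It consists of the monomeric yellow fluorescent protein mVenus without a stop codon, followed, according to the insert name, by a flexible serine/glycine-rich linker ending in Ala-Ser. The feature table annotates only the mVenus open reading frame, on the reverse strand, and does not separately mark the linker. The sequence has been domesticated to remove internal BsaI and SapI sites, which makes it compatible with Type IIS assembly. The BsaI sites used to load the part into the backbone were destroyed during cloning.

No plant promoter or terminator is present. These must be supplied by other parts when a full transcription unit is assembled. The stated purpose is to provide a fluorescent protein as the N-terminal partner in a fusion with a downstream C-terminal ("CTAG") part that lacks its own linker, so that the built-in linker separates the two domains.
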