Addgene plasmid #136092: CDS12_mVenus-linker
Purpose: FP for N-term fusion with a CTAG without linker
Depositing lab: Jim Haseloff. Depositing organization: University of Cambridge. Publication: Systematic tools for reprogramming plant gene expression in a simple model, Marchantia polymorpha. Sauret-Gueto S, Frangedakis E, Silvestri L, Rebmann M, Tomaselli M, Markel K, Delmans M, West A, Patron NJ, Haseloff J. ACS Synth Biol. 2020 Mar 12. doi: 10.1021/acssynbio.9b00511. PubMed 32163700.
Backbone
  Vector backbone: pUAP4
  Vector type: Plant Expression, Synthetic Biology
Growth in bacteria
  Bacterial resistance: Chloramphenicol, 25 μg/mL
  Growth temperature: 37°C
  Growth strain: DH5alpha
  Copy number: High Copy
Gene/Insert
  Gene/Insert name: CDS12_mVenus(noStop)-SerGly10xAlaSer
  Species: Synthetic
  Mutation: BsaI/ SapI domesticated
  Cloning method: Restriction Enzyme; 5′ cloning site BsaI (destroyed during cloning); 3′ cloning site BsaI (destroyed during cloning)
  Sequencing primers: 5′ n/a
Depositor comments: Please visit https://www.biorxiv.org/content/10.1101/2020.02.29.971002v1 for bioRxiv preprint.
How to cite: CDS12_mVenus-linker was a gift from Jim Haseloff (Addgene plasmid # 136092 ; http://n2t.net/addgene:136092 ; RRID:Addgene_136092)
